Addgene plasmid #178522: pCAGGS-SspB-mScarlet-I-MYPT169
Purpose: Expresses SspB-mScarlet-I-MYPT (1-169 aa) in mammalian cells
Depositing lab: Kazuhiro Aoki. Depositing organization: National Institute for Basic Biology. Publication: Optogenetic relaxation of actomyosin contractility uncovers mechanistic roles of cortical tension during cytokinesis. Yamamoto K, Miura H, Ishida M, Mii Y, Kinoshita N, Takada S, Ueno N, Sawai S, Kondo Y, Aoki K. Nat Commun. 2021 Dec 8;12(1):7145. doi: 10.1038/s41467-021-27458-3. PubMed 34880255.
Backbone
  Vector backbone: pCAGGS
  Backbone size w/o insert (bp): 4720
  Total vector size (bp): 6339
  Vector type: Mammalian Expression
Growth in bacteria
  Bacterial resistance: Ampicillin, 100 μg/mL
  Growth temperature: 37°C
  Growth strain: DH5alpha
  Copy number: High Copy
Gene/Insert
  Gene/Insert name: SspB-mScarlet-I-MYPT169 (alt names: SspB-mScarlet-I-MYPT (1-169 aa); ppp1c)
  Species: H. sapiens (human), Synthetic
  Insert size (bp): 1038
  Promoter: CAG
  Cloning method: Ligation Independent Cloning
  Sequencing primers: 5′ pCAG-F
Terms and licenses: Academic/Nonprofit Terms; Industry Terms: Not Available to Industry
Depositor comments: The sequence and plasmid map is available in the following benchling link (https://benchling.com/s/seq-VFtIByTEhOa69PaBJ7FF)
How to cite: pCAGGS-SspB-mScarlet-I-MYPT169 was a gift from Kazuhiro Aoki (Addgene plasmid # 178522 ; http://n2t.net/addgene:178522 ; RRID:Addgene_178522)
