[The description below was written by a language model from this plasmid's Addgene catalogue record and pLannotate feature annotations shown in this document.]
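Description:
pCAGGS-SspB-mScarlet-I-MYPT169 is a mammalian expression plasmid of about 6.3 kb built on the pCAGGS backbone. It is propagated in E. coli through a high-copy ColE1/pUC-type origin and selected with ampicillin via the β-lactamase gene and its native promoter. The backbone also carries remnants of lac regulatory sequence (lac promoter, operator, CAP site and short lacI fragments), as well as an SV40 origin with a fragment of the SV40 promoter and an SV40 poly(A) signal. The SV40 origin can support episomal replication in cells that supply large T antigen. No mammalian selection marker is annotated, which suits the plasmid to transient expression.

The payload is a single fusion open reading frame driven by the strong, broadly active CAG promoter, made up of the CMV immediate-early enhancer, the chicken β-actin promoter and a chimeric β-actin/β-globin intron. It is terminated by the rabbit β-globin polyadenylation signal. From N- to C-terminus the fusion comprises an SspB fragment, the rapidly maturing monomeric red fluorescent protein mScarlet-I, and residues 1–169 of human MYPT1 (PPP1R12A), the myosin phosphatase targeting subunit, whose N-terminal region binds the protein phosphatase 1 catalytic subunit. SspB is the binding partner of the SsrA peptide used in light-inducible dimerisation systems such as iLID. The associated publication concerns optogenetic relaxation of actomyosin contractility, so this construct most likely serves as the recruitable half of such a pair, with mScarlet-I reporting its localisation. The membrane-anchored partner is not part of this record. The catalogue's stated insert size (1038 bp) is smaller than the roughly 1.6 kb spanned by the annotated fusion.
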