Features (pLannotate 1.2.2; 19 found; start..end, strand, type, name):
      9..388     +  enhancer       CMV enhancer: human cytomegalovirus immediate early enhancer
    390..665     +  promoter       chicken β-actin promoter: No description available
    666..1686    +  intron         chimeric intron: chimera between introns from chicken β-actin and rabbit β-globin
   1684..1740    +  CDS            HBB (fragment): HBB_LEPEU - Experimental evidence at protein level: Swiss-Prot protein existence level 1. Involved in oxygen transport from the lung to the various peripheral tissues. From Lepus europaeus (European hare).
   1748..2077    +  CDS            sspB (fragment): SSPB_HAEIN - Experimental evidence at protein level: Swiss-Prot protein existence level 1. Also stimulates degradation of the N-terminus of RseA (residues 1-108, alone or in complex with sigma-E) by ClpX-ClpP in a non-ssrA-mediated fashion. From Haemophilus influenzae (strain ATCC 51907 / DSM 11121 / KW20 / Rd).
   2090..2785    +  CDS            mScarlet-I: mScarlet-I is a basic (constitutively fluorescent) red fluorescent protein published in 2016, derived from synthetic construct. It is reported to be a rapidly-maturing monomer with moderate acid sensitivity.
   2804..3349    +  CDS            PPP1R12A (fragment): MYPT1_HUMAN - Also known as MBS, MYPT1 From Homo sapiens (Human).
   3430..3485    +  polyA_signal   β-globin poly(A) signal: rabbit β-globin polyadenylation signal (Gil and Proudfoot, 1987)
   3870..3886    -  protein_bind   lac operator: The lac repressor binds to the lac operator to inhibit transcription in E. coli. This inhibition can be relieved by adding lactose or isopropyl-β-D-thiogalactopyranoside (IPTG). lac repressor encoded by lacI
   3894..3924    -  promoter       lac promoter: promoter for the E. coli lac operon
   3939..3960    -  protein_bind   CAP binding site: CAP binding activates transcription in the presence of cAMP. E. coli catabolite activator protein
   3973..4012    -  CDS            lacI (fragment): lac repressor; lacI; The lac repressor binds to the lac operator to inhibit transcription in E. coli. This inhibition can be relieved by adding lactose or isopropyl-β-D-thiogalactopyranoside (IPTG).
   4019..4041    +  promoter       SV40 promoter (fragment): SV40 enhancer and early promoter
   4065..4200    +  rep_origin     SV40 ori: SV40 origin of replication
   4220..4354    +  polyA_signal   SV40 poly(A) signal: SV40 polyadenylation signal
   4356..4410    -  CDS            lacI (fragment): lac repressor; lacI; The lac repressor binds to the lac operator to inhibit transcription in E. coli. This inhibition can be relieved by adding lactose or isopropyl-β-D-thiogalactopyranoside (IPTG).
   4593..5181    -  rep_origin     ori: high-copy-number ColE1/pMB1/pBR322/pUC origin of replication
   5352..6212    -  CDS            AmpR: β-lactamase; bla; confers resistance to ampicillin, carbenicillin, and related antibiotics
   6213..6317    -  promoter       AmpR promoter: bla
>Addgene plasmid #178522 | pCAGGS-SspB-mScarlet-I-MYPT169 | addgene full sequence | sequence record 350832 | Addgene NGS Result
GGTCGATCGACATTGATTATTGACTAGTTATTAATAGTAATCAATTACGGGGTCATTAGTTCATAGCCCA
TATATGGAGTTCCGCGTTACATAACTTACGGTAAATGGCCCGCCTGGCTGACCGCCCAACGACCCCCGCC
CATTGACGTCAATAATGACGTATGTTCCCATAGTAACGCCAATAGGGACTTTCCATTGACGTCAATGGGT
GGAGTATTTACGGTAAACTGCCCACTTGGCAGTACATCAAGTGTATCATATGCCAAGTACGCCCCCTATT
GACGTCAATGACGGTAAATGGCCCGCCTGGCATTATGCCCAGTACATGACCTTATGGGACTTTCCTACTT
GGCAGTACATCTACGTATTAGTCATCGCTATTACCATGGTCGAGGTGAGCCCCACGTTCTGCTTCACTCT
CCCCATCTCCCCCCCCTCCCCACCCCCAATTTTGTATTTATTTATTTTTTAATTATTTTGTGCAGCGATG
GGGGCGGGGGGGGGGGGGGSGCGCGCCRGGSGGGGSGGGGSGGGGSGRGGGGSGGGGSGGGGSGAGGCGG
AGAGGTGCGGCGGCAGCCAATCAGAGCGGCGCGCTCCGAAAGTTTCCTTTTATGGCGAGGCGGCGGCGGC
GGCGGCCCTATAAAAAGCGAAGCGCGCGGCGGGCGGGAGTCGCTGCGCGCTGCCTTCGCCCCGTGCCCCG
CTCCGCCGCCGCCTCGCGCCGCCCGCCCCGGCTCTGACTGACCGCGTTACTCCCACAGGTGAGCGGGCGG
GACGGCCCTTCTCCTCCGGGCTGTAATTAGCGCTTGGTTTAATGACGGCTTGTTTCTTTTCTGTGGCTGC
GTGAAAGCCTTGAGGGGCTCCGGGAGGGCCCTTTGTGCGGGGGGAGCGGCTCGGGGGGTGCGTGCGTGTG
TGTGTGCGTGGGGAGCGCCGCGTGCGGCTCCGCGCTGCCCGGCGGCTGTGAGCGCTGCGGGCGCGGCGCG
GGGCTTTGTGCGCTCCGCAGTGTGCGCGAGGGGAGCGCGGCCGGGGGCGGTGCCCCGCGGTGCGGGGGGG
GCTGCGAGGGGAACAAAGGCTGCGTGCGGGGTGTGTGCGTGGGGGGGTGAGCAGGGGGTGTGGGCGCGTC
GGTCGGGCTGCAACCCCCCCTGCACCCCCCTCCCCGAGTTGCTGAGCACGGCCCGGCTTCGGGTGCGGGG
CTCCGTACGGGGCGTGGCGCGGGGCTCGCCGTGCCGGGCGGGGGGTGGCGGCAGGTGGGGGTGCCGGGCG
GGGCGGGGCCGCCTCGGGCCGGGGAGGGCTCGGGGGAGGGGCGCGGCGGCCCCCGGAGCGCCGGCGGCTG
TCGAGGCGCGGCGAGCCGCAGCCATTGCCTTTTATGGTAATCGTGCGAGAGGGCGCAGGGACTTCCTTTG
TCCCAAATCTGTGCGGAGCCGAAATCTGGGAGGCGCCGCCGCACCCCCTCTAGCGGGCGCGGGGCGAAGC
GGTGCGGCGCCGGCAGGAAGGAAATGGGCGGGGAGGGCCTTCGTGCGTCGCCGCGCCGCCGTCCCCTTCT
CCCTCTCCAGCCTCGGGGCTGTCCGCGGGGGGACGGCTGCCTTCGGGGGGGACGGGGCAGGGCGGGGTTC
GGCTTCTGGCGTGTGACCGGCGGCTCTAGCTAGAGCCTCTGCTAACCATGTTCATGCCTTCTTCTTTTTC
CTACAGCTCCTGGGCAACGTGCTGGTTATTGTGCTGTCTCATCATTTTGGCAAAGAATTCCACCATGAGC
TCCCCGAAACGCCCTAAGCTGCTGCGTGAATATTACGATTGGCTGGTTGATAACAGCTTTACCCCATATC
TGGTGGTGGATGCCACATACCTGGGCGTGAACGTGCCCGTGGAGTATGTGAAAGACGGTCAGATCGTGCT
GAATCTGTCTGCAAGTGCGACCGGCAACCTGCAACTGACAAATGATTTTATCCAGTTCAACGCCCGCTTT
AAGGGCGTGTCTCGTGAACTGTATATCCCGATGGGTGCCGCTCTGGCCATTTACGCTCGCGAGAACGGCG
ATGGTGTGATGTTCGAACCAGAAGAAATCTATGACGAGCTGAATATTGGTGAATTCACCATGGTGAGCAA
GGGCGAGGCAGTGATCAAGGAGTTCATGCGGTTCAAGGTGCACATGGAGGGCTCCATGAACGGCCACGAG
TTCGAGATCGAGGGCGAGGGCGAGGGCCGCCCCTACGAGGGCACCCAGACCGCCAAGCTGAAGGTGACCA
AGGGTGGCCCCCTGCCCTTCTCCTGGGACATCCTGTCCCCTCAGTTCATGTACGGCTCCAGGGCCTTCAT
CAAGCACCCCGCCGACATCCCCGACTACTATAAGCAGTCCTTCCCCGAGGGCTTCAAGTGGGAGCGCGTG
ATGAACTTCGAGGACGGCGGCGCCGTGACCGTGACCCAGGACACCTCCCTGGAGGACGGCACCCTGATCT
ACAAGGTGAAGCTCCGCGGCACCAACTTCCCTCCTGACGGCCCCGTAATGCAGAAGAAGACAATGGGCTG
GGAAGCGTCCACCGAGCGGTTGTACCCCGAGGACGGCGTGCTGAAGGGCGACATTAAGATGGCCCTGCGC
CTGAAGGACGGAGGCCGCTACCTGGCGGACTTCAAGACCACCTACAAGGCCAAGAAGCCCGTGCAGATGC
CCGGCGCCTACAACGTTGACCGCAAGTTGGACATCACCTCCCACAACGAGGACTACACCGTGGTGGAACA
GTACGAACGCTCCGAGGGCCGCCACTCCACCGGCGGCATGGACGAGCTGTACAAGCTCGAGGGAGGCGGC
CGCATGAAGATGGCGGACGCGAAGCAGAAGCGGAACGAGCAGCTGAAACGCTGGATCGGCTCCGAGACGG
ACCTCGAGCCTCCGGTGGTGAAGCGCCAGAAGACCAAGGTGAAGTTCGACGATGGCGCCGTCTTCCTGGC
TGCTTGCTCCAGCGGCGACACGGACGAGGTCCTCAAGCTGCTGCACCGCGGCGCCGACATCAATTACGCC
AATGTGGACGGACTCACTGCCCTGCACCAGGCTTGCATTGATGACAATGTTGATATGGTGAAGTTTCTGG
TAGAAAATGGAGCAAATATTAATCAACCTGATAATGAAGGCTGGATACCACTACATGCAGCAGCTTCCTG
TGGATATCTTGATATTGCAGAGTTTTTGATTGGTCAAGGAGCACATGTAGGGGCTGTCAACAGTGAAGGA
GATACACCTTTAGATATTGCGGAGGAGGAGGCAATGGAAGAGCTACTTCAAAATGAAGTTAATCGGCAAG
GGGTTGATATAGAAGCAGCTTCTAGACTGCAGCTGCCTCCTCTGGAACGCCTGACTCTGGATTAAGTCGA
CGGATCTTTTTCCCTCTGCCAAAAATTATGGGGACATCATGAAGCCCCTTGAGCATCTGACTTCTGGCTA
ATAAAGGAAATTTATTTTCATTGCAATAGTGTGTTGGAATTTTTTGTGTCTCTCACTCGGAAGGACATAT
GGGAGGGCAAATCATTTAAAACATCAGAATGAGTATTTGGTTTAGAGTTTGGCAACATATGCCCATATGC
TGGCTGCCATGAACAAAGGTTGGCTATAAAGAGGTCATCAGTATATGAAACAGCCCCCTGCTGTCCATTC
CTTATTCCATAGAAAAGCCTTGACTTGAGGTTAGATTTTTTTTATATTTTGTTTTGTGTTATTTTTTTCT
TTAACATCCCTAAAATTTTCCTTACATGTTTTACTAGCCAGATTTTTCCTCCTCTCCTGACTACTCCCAG
TCATAGCTGTCCCTCTTCTCTTATGGAGATCCCTCGACCTGCAGCCCAAGCTTGGCGTAATCATGGTCAT
AGCTGTTTCCTGTGTGAAATTGTTATCCGCTCACAATTCCACACAACATACGAGCCGGAAGCATAAAGTG
TAAAGCCTGGGGTGCCTAATGAGTGAGCTAACTCACATTAATTGCGTTGCGCTCACTGCCCGCTTTCCAG
TCGGGAAACCTGTCGTGCCAGCGGATCCGCATCTCAATTAGTCAGCAACCATAGTCCCGCCCCTAACTCC
GCCCATCCCGCCCCTAACTCCGCCCAGTTCCGCCCATTCTCCGCCCCATGGCTGACTAATTTTTTTTATT
TATGCAGAGGCCGAGGCCGCCTCGGCCTCTGAGCTATTCCAGAAGTAGTGAGGAGGCTTTTTTGGAGGCC
TAGGCTTTTGCAAAAAGCTAACTTGTTTATTGCAGCTTATAATGGTTACAAATAAAGCAATAGCATCACA
AATTTCACAAATAAAGCATTTTTTTCACTGCATTCTAGTTGTGGTTTGTCCAAACTCATCAATGTATCTT
ATCATGTCTGGATCCGCTGCATTAATGAATCGGCCAACGCGCGGGGAGAGGCGGTTTGCGTATTGGGCGC
TCTTCCGCTTCCTCGCTCACTGACTCGCTGCGCTCGGTCGTTCGGCTGCGGCGAGCGGTATCAGCTCACT
CAAAGGCGGTAATACGGTTATCCACAGAATCAGGGGATAACGCAGGAAAGAACATGTGAGCAAAAGGCCA
GCAAAAGGCCAGGAACCGTAAAAAGGCCGCGTTGCTGGCGTTTTTCCATAGGCTCCGCCCCCCTGACGAG
CATCACAAAAATCGACGCTCAAGTCAGAGGTGGCGAAACCCGACAGGACTATAAAGATACCAGGCGTTTC
CCCCTGGAAGCTCCCTCGTGCGCTCTCCTGTTCCGACCCTGCCGCTTACCGGATACCTGTCCGCCTTTCT
CCCTTCGGGAAGCGTGGCGCTTTCTCATAGCTCACGCTGTAGGTATCTCAGTTCGGTGTAGGTCGTTCGC
TCCAAGCTGGGCTGTGTGCACGAACCCCCCGTTCAGCCCGACCGCTGCGCCTTATCCGGTAACTATCGTC
TTGAGTCCAACCCGGTAAGACACGACTTATCGCCACTGGCAGCAGCCACTGGTAACAGGATTAGCAGAGC
GAGGTATGTAGGCGGTGCTACAGAGTTCTTGAAGTGGTGGCCTAACTACGGCTACACTAGAAGAACAGTA
TTTGGTATCTGCGCTCTGCTGAAGCCAGTTACCTTCGGAAAAAGAGTTGGTAGCTCTTGATCCGGCAAAC
AAACCACCGCTGGTAGCGGTGGTTTTTTTGTTTGCAAGCAGCAGATTACGCGCAGAAAAAAAGGATCTCA
AGAAGATCCTTTGATCTTTTCTACGGGGTCTGACGCTCAGTGGAACGAAAACTCACGTTAAGGGATTTTG
GTCATGAGATTATCAAAAAGGATCTTCACCTAGATCCTTTTAAATTAAAAATGAAGTTTTAAATCAATCT
AAAGTATATATGAGTAAACTTGGTCTGACAGTTACCAATGCTTAATCAGTGAGGCACCTATCTCAGCGAT
CTGTCTATTTCGTTCATCCATAGTTGCCTGACTCCCCGTCGTGTAGATAACTACGATACGGGAGGGCTTA
CCATCTGGCCCCAGTGCTGCAATGATACCGCGAGACCCACGCTCACCGGCTCCAGATTTATCAGCAATAA
ACCAGCCAGCCGGAAGGGCCGAGCGCAGAAGTGGTCCTGCAACTTTATCCGCCTCCATCCAGTCTATTAA
TTGTTGCCGGGAAGCTAGAGTAAGTAGTTCGCCAGTTAATAGTTTGCGCAACGTTGTTGCCATTGCTACA
GGCATCGTGGTGTCACGCTCGTCGTTTGGTATGGCTTCATTCAGCTCCGGTTCCCAACGATCAAGGCGAG
TTACATGATCCCCCATGTTGTGCAAAAAAGCGGTTAGCTCCTTCGGTCCTCCGATCGTTGTCAGAAGTAA
GTTGGCCGCAGTGTTATCACTCATGGTTATGGCAGCACTGCATAATTCTCTTACTGTCATGCCATCCGTA
AGATGCTTTTCTGTGACTGGTGAGTACTCAACCAAGTCATTCTGAGAATAGTGTATGCGGCGACCGAGTT
GCTCTTGCCCGGCGTCAATACGGGATAATACCGCGCCACATAGCAGAACTTTAAAAGTGCTCATCATTGG
AAAACGTTCTTCGGGGCGAAAACTCTCAAGGATCTTACCGCTGTTGAGATCCAGTTCGATGTAACCCACT
CGTGCACCCAACTGATCTTCAGCATCTTTTACTTTCACCAGCGTTTCTGGGTGAGCAAAAACAGGAAGGC
AAAATGCCGCAAAAAAGGGAATAAGGGCGACACGGAAATGTTGAATACTCATACTCTTCCTTTTTCAATA
TTATTGAAGCATTTATCAGGGTTATTGTCTCATGAGCGGATACATATTTGAATGTATTTAGAAAAATAAA
CAAATAGGGGTTCCGCGCACATTTCCCCGAAAAGTGCCACCTG
